Addgene plasmid #77166: EIF2AK3 gRNA (BRDN0001145848)
Purpose: 3rd generation lentiviral gRNA plasmid targeting human EIF2AK3
Depositing lab: John Doench & David Root. Depositing organization: Broad Institute. Publication: Optimized sgRNA design to maximize activity and minimize off-target effects of CRISPR-Cas9. Doench JG, Fusi N, Sullender M, Hegde M, Vaimberg EW, Donovan KF, Smith I, Tothova Z, Wilen C, Orchard R, Virgin HW, Listgarten J, Root DE. Nat Biotechnol. 2016 Jan 18. doi: 10.1038/nbt.3437. PubMed 26780180.
Backbone
  Vector backbone: lentiGuide-Puro
  Backbone manufacturer: Zhang Lab (Addgene plasmid # 52963)
  Vector type: Mammalian Expression, Lentiviral, CRISPR
  Selectable markers: Puromycin
Growth in bacteria
  Bacterial resistance: Ampicillin, 100 μg/mL
  Growth temperature: 37°C
  Growth strain: DH5alpha
  Copy number: High Copy
Gene/Insert
  Gene/Insert name: EIF2AK3 (alt name: EIF2AK3)
  gRNA/shRNA sequence: GAATATACCGAAGTTCAAAG
  Species: H. sapiens (human)
  Entrez Gene: EIF2AK3 (a.k.a. PEK, PERK, WRS)
  Promoter: hU6
  Cloning method: Unknown
  Sequencing primers: 5′ U6-F; 3′ pS2-R
Terms and licenses: Academic/Nonprofit Terms; Industry Terms: Not Available to Industry
Depositor comments: The gRNA was designed to target a Genbank reference sequence which has since been removed from the database. Note that this plasmid does NOT contain Cas9. It should be used in conjunction with lentiCas9-Blast (Addgene #52962) or otherwise with cell lines already expressing Cas9. Browse the full kinome gRNA library at http://www.addgene.org/pooled-library/broadgpp-human-kinome/ or visit http://www.broadinstitute.org/rnai/public/ for detailed protocols and information.
How to cite: EIF2AK3 gRNA (BRDN0001145848) was a gift from John Doench & David Root (Addgene plasmid # 77166 ; http://n2t.net/addgene:77166 ; RRID:Addgene_77166)
