[The description below was written by a language model from this plasmid's Addgene catalogue record and pLannotate feature annotations shown in this document.]
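Description:
EIF2AK3 gRNA (BRDN0001145848) is a third-generation lentiviral single-guide RNA plasmid built on the lentiGuide-Puro backbone and designed to target human EIF2AK3 (also known as PERK or PEK). It is propagated in E. coli as a high-copy plasmid through a ColE1/pUC-type origin with ampicillin selection (AmpR/β-lactamase). The backbone also carries an f1 origin, an SV40 origin and poly(A) signal, and remnants of lac and phage-promoter cloning elements.

The lentiviral transfer cassette begins with an RSV promoter fused to a truncated HIV-1 5' LTR, which drives Tat-independent production of the viral genomic RNA. This is followed by the Ψ packaging signal with a partial gag sequence, the Rev response element for Rev-dependent nuclear export, and a cPPT/CTS element. It ends in a ΔU3 self-inactivating 3' LTR. Within this unit, a human U6 RNA polymerase III promoter transcribes the EIF2AK3-specific spacer joined to the Streptococcus pyogenes Cas9 guide RNA scaffold. Downstream, the EF-1α core promoter with its intron A drives puromycin N-acetyltransferase so that transduced mammalian cells can be selected, and a WPRE enhances expression.

The plasmid does not encode Cas9, so it must be used with a separate Cas9 vector or in cells that already express Cas9, typically to knock out EIF2AK3. It belongs to a human kinome gRNA collection associated with work on optimized sgRNA design. The depositors note that the guide was designed against a GenBank reference sequence that has since been withdrawn. The record does not state the cloning method.
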