Features (pLannotate 1.2.2; 29 found; start..end, strand, type, name):
     14..80      +  CDS            small t antigen (fragment): SV40 (simian virus 40) small t antigen
    106..317     +  promoter       EF-1α core promoter: core promoter for human elongation factor EF-1α
    318..1256    +  intron         EF-1α intron A: intron upstream of the start codon of human EF-1α
   1278..1877    +  CDS            PuroR (fragment): puromycin N-acetyltransferase; pac from Streptomyces; confers resistance to puromycin
   1893..2481    +  misc_feature   WPRE: woodchuck hepatitis virus posttranscriptional regulatory element
   2532..2551    +  misc_feature   cPPT/CTS (fragment): central polypurine tract and central termination sequence of HIV-1
   2553..2786    +  LTR            3' LTR (ΔU3): self-inactivating 3' long terminal repeat (LTR) from HIV-1
   2864..2985    +  polyA_signal   SV40 poly(A) signal: SV40 polyadenylation signal
   3025..3160    +  rep_origin     SV40 ori: SV40 origin of replication
   3181..3199    -  promoter       T7 promoter: promoter for bacteriophage T7 RNA polymerase
   3207..3362    +  CDS            lacZα (fragment): LacZα fragment of β-galactosidase; lacZ fragment
   3367..3795    +  rep_origin     f1 ori (sequence partly withheld): f1 bacteriophage origin of replication; arrow indicates direction of (+) strand synthesis
   3848..3952    +  promoter       AmpR promoter: bla
   3953..4813    +  CDS            AmpR: β-lactamase; bla; confers resistance to ampicillin, carbenicillin, and related antibiotics
   4984..5572    +  rep_origin     ori: high-copy-number ColE1/pMB1/pBR322/pUC origin of replication
   5755..5847    +  CDS            lacI (fragment): lac repressor; lacI; The lac repressor binds to the lac operator to inhibit transcription in E. coli. This inhibition can be relieved by adding lactose or isopropyl-β-D-thiogalactopyranoside (IPTG).
   5860..5881    +  protein_bind   CAP binding site: CAP binding activates transcription in the presence of cAMP. E. coli catabolite activator protein
   5896..5926    +  promoter       lac promoter: promoter for the E. coli lac operon
   5934..5950    +  protein_bind   lac operator: The lac repressor binds to the lac operator to inhibit transcription in E. coli. This inhibition can be relieved by adding lactose or isopropyl-β-D-thiogalactopyranoside (IPTG). lac repressor encoded by lacI
   5995..6013    +  promoter       T3 promoter: promoter for bacteriophage T3 RNA polymerase
   6041..6267    +  promoter       RSV promoter: Rous sarcoma virus enhancer/promoter
   6268..6448    +  LTR            5' LTR (truncated): truncated 5' long terminal repeat (LTR) from HIV-1
   6495..6620    +  misc_feature   HIV-1 Ψ: packaging signal of human immunodeficiency virus type 1
   6604..6967    +  CDS            HIV-1 gag (fragment): gag protein from human immunodeficiency virus 1; gag
   7113..7346    +  misc_feature   RRE: The Rev response element (RRE) of HIV-1 allows for Rev-dependent mRNA export from the nucleus to the cytoplasm.
   7723..7749    +  CDS            Rev (fragment): human immunodeficiency virus 1 (HIV-1) Rev protein; rev; enhances nuclear export of unspliced and incompletely spliced viral mRNAs
   7753..7993    +  promoter       U6 promoter: RNA polymerase III promoter for human U6 snRNA
   8023..8098    +  misc_RNA       gRNA scaffold: guide RNA scaffold for the Streptococcus pyogenes CRISPR/Cas9 system
   8154..8271    +  misc_feature   cPPT/CTS: central polypurine tract and central termination sequence of HIV-1
>Addgene plasmid #77166 | EIF2AK3 gRNA (BRDN0001145848) | addgene full sequence | sequence record 187242 | Addgene Assembled Sequence
CCCGGGTGCAAAGATGGATAAAGTTTTAAACAGAGAGGAATCTTTGCAGCTAATGGACCTTCTAGGTCTT
GAAAGGAGTGGGAATTGGCTCCGGTGCCCGTCAGTGGGCAGAGCGCACATCGCCCACAGTCCCCGAGAAG
TTGGGGGGAGGGGTCGGCAATTGATCCGGTGCCTAGAGAAGGTGGCGCGGGGTAAACTGGGAAAGTGATG
TCGTGTACTGGCTCCGCCTTTTTCCCGAGGGTGGGGGAGAACCGTATATAAGTGCAGTAGTCGCCGTGAA
CGTTCTTTTTCGCAACGGGTTTGCCGCCAGAACACAGGTAAGTGCCGTGTGTGGTTCCCGCGGGCCTGGC
CTCTTTACGGGTTATGGCCCTTGCGTGCCTTGAATTACTTCCACCTGGCTGCAGTACGTGATTCTTGATC
CCGAGCTTCGGGTTGGAAGTGGGTGGGAGAGTTCGAGGCCTTGCGCTTAAGGAGCCCCTTCGCCTCGTGC
TTGAGTTGAGGCCTGGCCTGGGCGCTGGGGCCGCCGCGTGCGAATCTGGTGGCACCTTCGCGCCTGTCTC
GCTGCTTTCGATAAGTCTCTAGCCATTTAAAATTTTTGATGACCTGCTGCGACGCTTTTTTTCTGGCAAG
ATAGTCTTGTAAATGCGGGCCAAGATCTGCACACTGGTATTTCGGTTTTTGGGGCCGCGGGCGGCGACGG
GGCCCGTGCGTCCCAGCGCACATGTTCGGCGAGGCGGGGCCTGCGAGCGCGGCCACCGAGAATCGGACGG
GGGTAGTCTCAAGCTGGCCGGCCTGCTCTGGTGCCTGGCCTCGCGCCGCCGTGTATCGCCCCGCCCTGGG
CGGCAAGGCTGGCCCGGTCGGCACCAGTTGCGTGAGCGGAAAGATGGCCGCTTCCCGGCCCTGCTGCAGG
GAGCTCAAAATGGAGGACGCGGCGCTCGGGAGAGCGGGCGGGTGAGTCACCCACACAAAGGAAAAGGGCC
TTTCCGTCCTCAGCCGTCGCTTCATGTGACTCCACGGAGTACCGGGCGCCGTCCAGGCACCTCGATTAGT
TCTCGAGCTTTTGGAGTACGTCGTCTTTAGGTTGGGGGGAGGGGTTTTATGCGATGGAGTTTCCCCACAC
TGAGTGGGTGGAGACTGAAGTTAGGCCAGCTTGGCACTTGATGTAATTCTCCTTGGAATTTGCCCTTTTT
GAGTTTGGATCTTGGTTCATTCTCAAGCCTCAGACAGTGGTTCAAAGTTTTTTTCTTCCATTTCAGGTGT
CGTGACGTACGGCCACCATGACCGAGTACAAGCCCACGGTGCGCCTCGCCACCCGCGACGACGTCCCCAG
GGCCGTACGCACCCTCGCCGCCGCGTTCGCCGACTACCCCGCCACGCGCCACACCGTCGATCCGGACCGC
CACATCGAGCGGGTCACCGAGCTGCAAGAACTCTTCCTCACGCGCGTCGGGCTCGACATCGGCAAGGTGT
GGGTCGCGGACGACGGCGCCGCCGTGGCGGTCTGGACCACGCCGGAGAGCGTCGAAGCGGGGGCGGTGTT
CGCCGAGATCGGCCCGCGCATGGCCGAGTTGAGCGGTTCCCGGCTGGCCGCGCAGCAACAGATGGAAGGC
CTCCTGGCGCCGCACCGGCCCAAGGAGCCCGCGTGGTTCCTGGCCACCGTCGGAGTCTCGCCCGACCACC
AGGGCAAGGGTCTGGGCAGCGCCGTCGTGCTCCCCGGAGTGGAGGCGGCCGAGCGCGCCGGGGTGCCCGC
CTTCCTGGAGACCTCCGCGCCCCGCAACCTCCCCTTCTACGAGCGGCTCGGCTTCACCGTCACCGCCGAC
GTCGAGGTGCCCGAAGGACCGCGCACCTGGTGCATGACCCGCAAGCCCGGTGCCTGAACGCGTTAAGTCG
ACAATCAACCTCTGGATTACAAAATTTGTGAAAGATTGACTGGTATTCTTAACTATGTTGCTCCTTTTAC
GCTATGTGGATACGCTGCTTTAATGCCTTTGTATCATGCTATTGCTTCCCGTATGGCTTTCATTTTCTCC
TCCTTGTATAAATCCTGGTTGCTGTCTCTTTATGAGGAGTTGTGGCCCGTTGTCAGGCAACGTGGCGTGG
TGTGCACTGTGTTTGCTGACGCAACCCCCACTGGTTGGGGCATTGCCACCACCTGTCAGCTCCTTTCCGG
GACTTTCGCTTTCCCCCTCCCTATTGCCACGGCGGAACTCATCGCCGCCTGCCTTGCCCGCTGCTGGACA
GGGGCTCGGCTGTTGGGCACTGACAATTCCGTGGTGTTGTCGGGGAAATCATCGTCCTTTCCTTGGCTGC
TCGCCTGTGTTGCCACCTGGATTCTGCGCGGGACGTCCTTCTGCTACGTCCCTTCGGCCCTCAATCCAGC
GGACCTTCCTTCCCGCGGCCTGCTGCCGGCTCTGCGGCCTCTTCCGCGTCTTCGCCTTCGCCCTCAGACG
AGTCGGATCTCCCTTTGGGCCGCCTCCCCGCGTCGACTTTAAGACCAATGACTTACAAGGCAGCTGTAGA
TCTTAGCCACTTTTTAAAAGAAAAGGGGGGACTGGAAGGGCTAATTCACTCCCAACGAAGACAAGATCTG
CTTTTTGCTTGTACTGGGTCTCTCTGGTTAGACCAGATCTGAGCCTGGGAGCTCTCTGGCTAACTAGGGA
ACCCACTGCTTAAGCCTCAATAAAGCTTGCCTTGAGTGCTTCAAGTAGTGTGTGCCCGTCTGTTGTGTGA
CTCTGGTAACTAGAGATCCCTCAGACCCTTTTAGTCAGTGTGGAAAATCTCTAGCAGTACGTATAGTAGT
TCATGTCATCTTATTATTCAGTATTTATAACTTGCAAAGAAATGAATATCAGAGAGTGAGAGGAACTTGT
TTATTGCAGCTTATAATGGTTACAAATAAAGCAATAGCATCACAAATTTCACAAATAAAGCATTTTTTTC
ACTGCATTCTAGTTGTGGTTTGTCCAAACTCATCAATGTATCTTATCATGTCTGGCTCTAGCTATCCCGC
CCCTAACTCCGCCCATCCCGCCCCTAACTCCGCCCAGTTCCGCCCATTCTCCGCCCCATGGCTGACTAAT
TTTTTTTATTTATGCAGAGGCCGAGGCCGCCTCGGCCTCTGAGCTATTCCAGAAGTAGTGAGGAGGCTTT
TTTGGAGGCCTAGGGACGTACCCAATTCGCCCTATAGTGAGTCGTATTACGCGCGCTCACTGGCCGTCGT
TTTACAACGTCGTGACTGGGAAAACCCTGGCGTTACCCAACTTAATCGCCTTGCAGCACATCCCCCTTTC
GCCAGCTGGCGTAATAGCGAAGAGGCCCGCACCGATCGCCCTTCCCAACAGTTGCGCAGCCTGAATGGCG
AATGGG
[124 nt withheld, positions 3367-3490]
C
[91 nt withheld, positions 3492-3582]
A
[49 nt withheld, positions 3584-3632]
CCTTTGACGTTGGAGTCCACGTTCTTT
[37 nt withheld, positions 3660-3696]
ACCCTATCTCGGTCTATTCTTTTGATTTATAAGGGATTTTGCCGATTTCGGCCTATTGGTTAAAAAATGA
GCTGATTTAACAAAAATTTAACGCGAATTTTAACAAAATATTAACGCTTACAATTTAGGTGGCACTTTTC
GGGGAAATGTGCGCGGAACCCCTATTTGTTTATTTTTCTAAATACATTCAAATATGTATCCGCTCATGAG
ACAATAACCCTGATAAATGCTTCAATAATATTGAAAAAGGAAGAGTATGAGTATTCAACATTTCCGTGTC
GCCCTTATTCCCTTTTTTGCGGCATTTTGCCTTCCTGTTTTTGCTCACCCAGAAACGCTGGTGAAAGTAA
AAGATGCTGAAGATCAGTTGGGTGCACGAGTGGGTTACATCGAACTGGATCTCAACAGCGGTAAGATCCT
TGAGAGTTTTCGCCCCGAAGAACGTTTTCCAATGATGAGCACTTTTAAAGTTCTGCTATGTGGCGCGGTA
TTATCCCGTATTGACGCCGGGCAAGAGCAACTCGGTCGCCGCATACACTATTCTCAGAATGACTTGGTTG
AGTACTCACCAGTCACAGAAAAGCATCTTACGGATGGCATGACAGTAAGAGAATTATGCAGTGCTGCCAT
AACCATGAGTGATAACACTGCGGCCAACTTACTTCTGACAACGATCGGAGGACCGAAGGAGCTAACCGCT
TTTTTGCACAACATGGGGGATCATGTAACTCGCCTTGATCGTTGGGAACCGGAGCTGAATGAAGCCATAC
CAAACGACGAGCGTGACACCACGATGCCTGTAGCAATGGCAACAACGTTGCGCAAACTATTAACTGGCGA
ACTACTTACTCTAGCTTCCCGGCAACAATTAATAGACTGGATGGAGGCGGATAAAGTTGCAGGACCACTT
CTGCGCTCGGCCCTTCCGGCTGGCTGGTTTATTGCTGATAAATCTGGAGCCGGTGAGCGTGGGTCTCGCG
GTATCATTGCAGCACTGGGGCCAGATGGTAAGCCCTCCCGTATCGTAGTTATCTACACGACGGGGAGTCA
GGCAACTATGGATGAACGAAATAGACAGATCGCTGAGATAGGTGCCTCACTGATTAAGCATTGGTAACTG
TCAGACCAAGTTTACTCATATATACTTTAGATTGATTTAAAACTTCATTTTTAATTTAAAAGGATCTAGG
TGAAGATCCTTTTTGATAATCTCATGACCAAAATCCCTTAACGTGAGTTTTCGTTCCACTGAGCGTCAGA
CCCCGTAGAAAAGATCAAAGGATCTTCTTGAGATCCTTTTTTTCTGCGCGTAATCTGCTGCTTGCAAACA
AAAAAACCACCGCTACCAGCGGTGGTTTGTTTGCCGGATCAAGAGCTACCAACTCTTTTTCCGAAGGTAA
CTGGCTTCAGCAGAGCGCAGATACCAAATACTGTTCTTCTAGTGTAGCCGTAGTTAGGCCACCACTTCAA
GAACTCTGTAGCACCGCCTACATACCTCGCTCTGCTAATCCTGTTACCAGTGGCTGCTGCCAGTGGCGAT
AAGTCGTGTCTTACCGGGTTGGACTCAAGACGATAGTTACCGGATAAGGCGCAGCGGTCGGGCTGAACGG
GGGGTTCGTGCACACAGCCCAGCTTGGAGCGAACGACCTACACCGAACTGAGATACCTACAGCGTGAGCT
ATGAGAAAGCGCCACGCTTCCCGAAGGGAGAAAGGCGGACAGGTATCCGGTAAGCGGCAGGGTCGGAACA
GGAGAGCGCACGAGGGAGCTTCCAGGGGGAAACGCCTGGTATCTTTATAGTCCTGTCGGGTTTCGCCACC
TCTGACTTGAGCGTCGATTTTTGTGATGCTCGTCAGGGGGGCGGAGCCTATGGAAAAACGCCAGCAACGC
GGCCTTTTTACGGTTCCTGGCCTTTTGCTGGCCTTTTGCTCACATGTTCTTTCCTGCGTTATCCCCTGAT
TCTGTGGATAACCGTATTACCGCCTTTGAGTGAGCTGATACCGCTCGCCGCAGCCGAACGACCGAGCGCA
GCGAGTCAGTGAGCGAGGAAGCGGAAGAGCGCCCAATACGCAAACCGCCTCTCCCCGCGCGTTGGCCGAT
TCATTAATGCAGCTGGCACGACAGGTTTCCCGACTGGAAAGCGGGCAGTGAGCGCAACGCAATTAATGTG
AGTTAGCTCACTCATTAGGCACCCCAGGCTTTACACTTTATGCTTCCGGCTCGTATGTTGTGTGGAATTG
TGAGCGGATAACAATTTCACACAGGAAACAGCTATGACCATGATTACGCCAAGCGCGCAATTAACCCTCA
CTAAAGGGAACAAAAGCTGGAGCTGCAAGCTTAATGTAGTCTTATGCAATACTCTTGTAGTCTTGCAACA
TGGTAACGATGAGTTAGCAACATGCCTTACAAGGAGAGAAAAAGCACCGTGCATGCCGATTGGTGGAAGT
AAGGTGGTACGATCGTGCCTTATTAGGAAGGCAACAGACGGGTCTGACATGGATTGGACGAACCACTGAA
TTGCCGCATTGCAGAGATATTGTATTTAAGTGCCTAGCTCGATACATAAACGGGTCTCTCTGGTTAGACC
AGATCTGAGCCTGGGAGCTCTCTGGCTAACTAGGGAACCCACTGCTTAAGCCTCAATAAAGCTTGCCTTG
AGTGCTTCAAGTAGTGTGTGCCCGTCTGTTGTGTGACTCTGGTAACTAGAGATCCCTCAGACCCTTTTAG
TCAGTGTGGAAAATCTCTAGCAGTGGCGCCCGAACAGGGACTTGAAAGCGAAAGGGAAACCAGAGGAGCT
CTCTCGACGCAGGACTCGGCTTGCTGAAGCGCGCACGGCAAGAGGCGAGGGGCGGCGACTGGTGAGTACG
CCAAAAATTTTGACTAGCGGAGGCTAGAAGGAGAGAGATGGGTGCGAGAGCGTCAGTATTAAGCGGGGGA
GAATTAGATCGCGATGGGAAAAAATTCGGTTAAGGCCAGGGGGAAAGAAAAAATATAAATTAAAACATAT
AGTATGGGCAAGCAGGGAGCTAGAACGATTCGCAGTTAATCCTGGCCTGTTAGAAACATCAGAAGGCTGT
AGACAAATACTGGGACAGCTACAACCATCCCTTCAGACAGGATCAGAAGAACTTAGATCATTATATAATA
CAGTAGCAACCCTCTATTGTGTGCATCAAAGGATAGAGATAAAAGACACCAAGGAAGCTTTAGACAAGAT
AGAGGAAGAGCAAAACAAAAGTAAGACCACCGCACAGCAAGCGGCCGCTGATCTTCAGACCTGGAGGAGG
AGATATGAGGGACAATTGGAGAAGTGAATTATATAAATATAAAGTAGTAAAAATTGAACCATTAGGAGTA
GCACCCACCAAGGCAAAGAGAAGAGTGGTGCAGAGAGAAAAAAGAGCAGTGGGAATAGGAGCTTTGTTCC
TTGGGTTCTTGGGAGCAGCAGGAAGCACTATGGGCGCAGCGTCAATGACGCTGACGGTACAGGCCAGACA
ATTATTGTCTGGTATAGTGCAGCAGCAGAACAATTTGCTGAGGGCTATTGAGGCGCAACAGCATCTGTTG
CAACTCACAGTCTGGGGCATCAAGCAGCTCCAGGCAAGAATCCTGGCTGTGGAAAGATACCTAAAGGATC
AACAGCTCCTGGGGATTTGGGGTTGCTCTGGAAAACTCATTTGCACCACTGCTGTGCCTTGGAATGCTAG
TTGGAGTAATAAATCTCTGGAACAGATTTGGAATCACACGACCTGGATGGAGTGGGACAGAGAAATTAAC
AATTACACAAGCTTAATACACTCCTTAATTGAAGAATCGCAAAACCAGCAAGAAAAGAATGAACAAGAAT
TATTGGAATTAGATAAATGGGCAAGTTTGTGGAATTGGTTTAACATAACAAATTGGCTGTGGTATATAAA
ATTATTCATAATGATAGTAGGAGGCTTGGTAGGTTTAAGAATAGTTTTTGCTGTACTTTCTATAGTGAAT
AGAGTTAGGCAGGGATATTCACCATTATCGTTTCAGACCCACCTCCCAACCCCGAGGGGACCCAGAGAGG
GCCTATTTCCCATGATTCCTTCATATTTGCATATACGATACAAGGCTGTTAGAGAGATAATTAGAATTAA
TTTGACTGTAAACACAAAGATATTAGTACAAAATACGTGACGTAGAAAGTAATAATTTCTTGGGTAGTTT
GCAGTTTTAAAATTATGTTTTAAAATGGACTATCATATGCTTACCGTAACTTGAAAGTATTTCGATTTCT
TGGCTTTATATATCTTGTGGAAAGGACGAAACACCGGAATATACCGAAGTTCAAAGGTTTTAGAGCTAGA
AATAGCAAGTTAAAATAAGGCTAGTCCGTTATCAACTTGAAAAAGTGGCACCGAGTCGGTGCTTTTTTAA
GCTTGGCGTAACTAGATCTTGAGACAAATGGCAGTATTCATCCACAATTTTAAAAGAAAAGGGGGGATTG
GGGGGTACAGTGCAGGGGAAAGAATAGTAGACATAATAGCAACAGACATACAAACTAAAGAATTACAAAA
ACAAATTACAAAAATTCAAAATTTTCGGGTTTATTACAGGGACAGCAGAGATCCACTTTGGCGCCGGCTC
GAGGGGG
