>Addgene plasmid #77166 | EIF2AK3 gRNA (BRDN0001145848) | depositor partial sequence | sequence record 144626 | Target Sequence
GAATATACCGAAGTTCAAAG
