>Addgene plasmid #77166 | EIF2AK3 gRNA (BRDN0001145848) | addgene partial sequence | sequence record 187241 | hU6-F
TAGAAAGTAATAATTTCTTGGGTAGTTTGCAGCCNTTAAAATTATGTTTTAAAATGGACTATCATATGCT
TACCGTAACTTGAAAGTATTTCGATTTCTTGGCTTTATATATCTTGTGGAAAGGACGAAACACCGGAATA
TACCGAAGTTCAAAGGTTTTAGAGCTAGAAATAGCAAGTTAAAATAAGGCTAGTCCGTTATCAACTTGAA
AAAGTGGCACCGAGTCGGTGCTTTTTTAAGCTTGGCGTAACTAGATCTTGAGACAAATGGCAGTATTCAT
CCACAATTTTAAAAGAAAAGGGGGGATTGGGGGGTACAGTGCAGGGGAAAGAATAGTAGACATAATAGCA
ACAGACATACAAACTAAAGAATTACAAAAACAAATTACAAAAATTCAAAATTTTCGGGTTTATTACAGGG
ACAGCAGAGATCCACTTTGGCGCCGGCTCGAGGGGGCCCGGGTGCAAAGATGGATAAAGTTTTAAACAGA
GAGGAATCTTTGCAGCTAATGGACCTTCTAGGTCTTGAAAGGAGTGGGAATTGGCTCCGGTGCCCGTCAG
TGGGCAGAGC
